>Addgene plasmid #113840 | CAG-loxP-3xpA-H2BsfGFP-tdTomato - T2A GST XE | addgene full sequence | sequence record 223613 | Addgene NGS Result
GTGGCACTTTTCGGGGAAATGTGCGCGGAACCCCTATTTGTTTATTTTTCTAAATACATTCAAATATGTA
TCCGCTCATGAGACAATAACCCTGATAAATGCTTCAATAATATTGAAAAAGGAAGAGTATGAGTATTCAA
CATTTCCGTGTCGCCCTTATTCCCTTTTTTGCGGCATTTTGCCTTCCTGTTTTTGCTCACCCAGAAACGC
TGGTGAAAGTAAAAGATGCTGAAGATCAGTTGGGTGCACGAGTGGGTTACATCGAACTGGATCTCAACAG
CGGTAAGATCCTTGAGAGTTTTCGCCCCGAAGAACGTTTTCCAATGATGAGCACTTTTAAAGTTCTGCTA
TGTGGCGCGGTATTATCCCGTATTGACGCCGGGCAAGAGCAACTCGGTCGCCGCATACACTATTCTCAGA
ATGACTTGGTTGAGTACTCACCAGTCACAGAAAAGCATCTTACGGATGGCATGACAGTAAGAGAATTATG
CAGTGCTGCCATAACCATGAGTGATAACACTGCGGCCAACTTACTTCTGACAACGATCGGAGGACCGAAG
GAGCTAACCGCTTTTTTGCACAACATGGGGGATCATGTAACTCGCCTTGATCGTTGGGAACCGGAGCTGA
ATGAAGCCATACCAAACGACGAGCGTGACACCACGATGCCTGTAGCAATGGCAACAACGTTGCGCAAACT
ATTAACTGGCGAACTACTTACTCTAGCTTCCCGGCAACAATTAATAGACTGGATGGAGGCGGATAAAGTT
GCAGGACCACTTCTGCGCTCGGCCCTTCCGGCTGGCTGGTTTATTGCTGATAAATCTGGAGCCGGTGAGC
GTGGGTCTCGCGGTATCATTGCAGCACTGGGGCCAGATGGTAAGCCCTCCCGTATCGTAGTTATCTACAC
GACGGGGAGTCAGGCAACTATGGATGAACGAAATAGACAGATCGCTGAGATAGGTGCCTCACTGATTAAG
CATTGGTAACTGTCAGACCAAGTTTACTCATATATACTTTAGATTGATTTAAAACTTCATTTTTAATTTA
AAAGGATCTAGGTGAAGATCCTTTTTGATAATCTCATGACCAAAATCCCTTAACGTGAGTTTTCGTTCCA
CTGAGCGTCAGACCCCGTAGAAAAGATCAAAGGATCTTCTTGAGATCCTTTTTTTCTGCGCGTAATCTGC
TGCTTGCAAACAAAAAAACCACCGCTACCAGCGGTGGTTTGTTTGCCGGATCAAGAGCTACCAACTCTTT
TTCCGAAGGTAACTGGCTTCAGCAGAGCGCAGATACCAAATACTGTTCTTCTAGTGTAGCCGTAGTTAGG
CCACCACTTCAAGAACTCTGTAGCACCGCCTACATACCTCGCTCTGCTAATCCTGTTACCAGTGGCTGCT
GCCAGTGGCGATAAGTCGTGTCTTACCGGGTTGGACTCAAGACGATAGTTACCGGATAAGGCGCAGCGGT
CGGGCTGAACGGGGGGTTCGTGCACACAGCCCAGCTTGGAGCGAACGACCTACACCGAACTGAGATACCT
ACAGCGTGAGCTATGAGAAAGCGCCACGCTTCCCGAAGGGAGAAAGGCGGACAGGTATCCGGTAAGCGGC
AGGGTCGGAACAGGAGAGCGCACGAGGGAGCTTCCAGGGGGAAACGCCTGGTATCTTTATAGTCCTGTCG
GGTTTCGCCACCTCTGACTTGAGCGTCGATTTTTGTGATGCTCGTCAGGGGGGCGGAGCCTATGGAAAAA
CGCCAGCAACGCGGCCTTTTTACGGTTCCTGGCCTTTTGCTGGCCTTTTGCTCACATGTTCTTTCCTGCG
TTATCCCCTGATTCTGTGGATAACCGTATTACCGCCTTTGAGTGAGCTGATACCGCTCGCCGCAGCCGAA
CGACCGAGCGCAGCGAGTCAGTGAGCGAGGAAGCGGAAGAGCGCCCAATACGCAAACCGCCTCTCCCCGC
GCGTTGGCCGATTCATTAATGCAGCTGGCACGACAGGTTTCCCGACTGGAAAGCGGGCAGTGAGCGCAAC
GCAATTAATGTGAGTTAGCTCACTCATTAGGCACCCCAGGCTTTACACTTTATGCTTCCGGCTCGTATGT
TGTGTGGAATTGTGAGCGGATAACAATTTCACACAGGAAACAGCTATGACCATGATTACGCCAAGCGCGC
AATTAAGTTTAAACAAGGGCAGGATGTGTCAAACTGCCAATAGAGAACTACTTACTCTTCAGGCTGAAGC
TGATGGAACAGGTAACAAAGGCAAACACTAATCATGATCAGCAAGATGAAGCAGAAAGGGAACAAGGGGA
TATTAAATGTGTATAGACACGCTAGAGAGATGGCTCAGCAGTTAAGAGAACTAGCTGGTCTTTCAGAGGT
CCTGAGATCAATACCGGTCATGGTCGACATTGATTATTGACTAGTTATTAATAGTAATCAATTACGGGGT
CATTAGTTCATAGCCCATATATGGAGTTCCGCGTTACATAACTTACGGTAAATGGCCCGCCTGGCTGACC
GCCCAACGACCCCCGCCCATTGACGTCAATAATGACGTATGTTCCCATAGTAACGCCAATAGGGACTTTC
CATTGACGTCAATGGGTGGAGTATTTACGGTAAACTGCCCACTTGGCAGTACATCAAGTGTATCATATGC
CAAGTACGCCCCCTATTGACGTCAATGACGGTAAATGGCCCGCCTGGCATTATGCCCAGTACATGACCTT
ATGGGACTTTCCTACTTGGCAGTACATCTACGTATTAGTCATCGCTATTACCATGGTCGAGGTGAGCCCC
ACGTTCTGCTTCACTCTCCCCATCTCCCCCCCCTCCCCACCCCCAATTTTGTATTTATTTATTTTTTAAT
TATTTTGTGCAGCGATGGGGGCGGGGGGGGGGGGGGGGCGCGCGCCAGGCGGGGCGGGGCGGGGCGAGGG
GCGGGGCGGGGCGAGGCGGAGAGGTGCGGCGGCAGCCAATCAGAGCGGCGCGCTCCGAAAGTTTCCTTTT
ATGGCGAGGCGGCGGCGGCGGCGGCCCTATAAAAAGCGAAGCGCGCGGCGGGCGGGAGTCGCTGCGCGCT
GCCTTCGCCCCGTGCCCCGCTCCGCCGCCGCCTCGCGCCGCCCGCCCCGGCTCTGACTGACCGCGTTACT
CCCACAGGTGAGCGGGCGGGACGGCCCTTCTCCTCCGGGCTGTAATTAGCGCTTGGTTTAATGACGGCTT
GTTTCTTTTCTGTGGCTGCGTGAAAGCCTTGAGGGGCTCCGGGAGGGCCCTTTGTGCGGGGGGAGCGGCT
CGGGGGGTGCGTGCGTGTGTGTGTGCGTGGGGAGCGCCGCGTGCGGCTCCGCGCTGCCCGGCGGCTGTGA
GCGCTGCGGGCGCGGCGCGGGGCTTTGTGCGCTCCGCAGTGTGCGCGAGGGGAGCGCGGCCGGGGGCGGT
GCCCCGCGGTGCGGGGGGGGCTGCGAGGGGAACAAAGGCTGCGTGCGGGGTGTGTGCGTGGGGGGGTGAG
CAGGGGGTGTGGGCGCGTCGGTCGGGCTGCAACCCCCCCTGCACCCCCCTCCCCGAGTTGCTGAGCACGG
CCCGGCTTCGGGTGCGGGGCTCCGTACGGGGCGTGGCGCGGGGCTCGCCGTGCCGGGCGGGGGGTGGCGG
CAGGTGGGGGTGCCGGGCGGGGCGGGGCCGCCTCGGGCCGGGGAGGGCTCGGGGGAGGGGCGCGGCGGCC
CCCGGAGCGCCGGCGGCTGTCGAGGCGCGGCGAGCCGCAGCCATTGCCTTTTATGGTAATCGTGCGAGAG
GGCGCAGGGACTTCCTTTGTCCCAAATCTGTGCGGAGCCGAAATCTGGGAGGCGCCGCCGCACCCCCTCT
AGCGGGCGCGGGGCGAAGCGGTGCGGCGCCGGCAGGAAGGAAATGGGCGGGGAGGGCCTTCGTGCGTCGC
CGCGCCGCCGTCCCCTTCTCCCTCTCCAGCCTCGGGGCTGTCCGCGGGGGGACGGCTGCCTTCGGGGGGG
ACGGGGCAGGGCGGGGTTCGGCTTCTGGCGTGTGACCGGCGGCTCTAGAGCCTCTGCTAACCATGTTCAT
GCCTTCTTCTTTTTCCTACAGCTCCTGGGCAACGTGCTGGTTATTGTGCTGTCTCATCATTTTGGCAAAG
AATTGCTAGCATAACTTCGTATAGCATACATTATACGAAGTTATAGCCACCGCGGTGGCGGCCGCTCTAG
AATCATAATCAGCCATACCACATTTGTAGAGGTTTTACTTGCTTTAAAAAACCTCCCACACCTCCCCCTG
AACCTGAAACATAAAATGAATGCAATTGTTGTTGTTAACTTGTTTATTGCAGCTTATAATGGTTACAAAT
AAAGCAATAGCATCACAAATTTCACAAATAAAGCATTTTTTTCACTGCATTCTAGTTGTGGTTTGTCCAA
ACTCATCAATGTATCTTAACTAGAATCATAATCAGCCATACCACATTTGTAGAGGTTTTACTTGCTTTAA
AAAACCTCCCACACCTCCCCCTGAACCTGAAACATAAAATGAATGCAATTGTTGTTGTTAACTTGTTTAT
TGCAGCTTATAATGGTTACAAATAAAGCAATAGCATCACAAATTTCACAAATAAAGCATTTTTTTCACTG
CATTCTAGTTGTGGTTTGTCCAAACTCATCAATGTATCTTAACTAGAATCATAATCAGCCATACCACATT
TGTAGAGGTTTTACTTGCTTTAAAAAACCTCCCACACCTCCCCCTGAACCTGAAACATAAAATGAATGCA
ATTGTTGTTGTTAACTTGTTTATTGCAGCTTATAATGGTTACAAATAAAGCAATAGCATCACAAATTTCA
CAAATAAAGCATTTTTTTCACTGCATTCTAGTTGTGGTTTGTCCAAACTCATCAATGTATCTTAACTAGT
GGATCTCATGCCTAGGATAACTTCGTATAGCATACATTATACGAAGTTATAGGCGCGCCGGTACCGCCAC
CATGCCTGAACCCTCTAAGTCTGCTCCAGCCCCTAAAAAGGGTTCTAAGAAGGCTATCACTAAGGCGCAG
AAGAAGGATGGTAAGAAGCGTAAGCGCAGCCGCAAGGAGAGCTATTCTATCTATGTGTACAAGGTTCTGA
AGCAGGTCCACCCCGACACCGGCATCTCATCCAAGGCCATGGGGATCATGAACTCCTTCGTCAACGACAT
CTTCGAGCGCATCGCGGGCGAGGCTTCTCGCCTGGCTCACTACAATAAGCGCTCGACCATCACCTCCAGG
GAGATTCAGACGGCTGTGCGCCTGCTGCTGCCTGGGGAGCTGGCTAAGCATGCTGTGTCCGAGGGCACTA
AGGCAGTTACCAAGTACACTAGCTCTAAGGATCCACCGGTCGCCACCATGAGCAAAGGAGAAGAACTTTT
CACTGGAGTTGTCCCAATTCTTGTTGAATTAGATGGTGATGTTAATGGGCACAAATTTTCTGTCCGTGGA
GAGGGTGAAGGTGATGCTACAAACGGAAAACTCACCCTTAAATTTATTTGCACTACTGGAAAACTACCTG
TTCCGTGGCCAACACTTGTCACTACTCTGACCTATGGTGTTCAATGCTTTTCCCGTTATCCGGATCACAT
GAAACGGCATGACTTTTTCAAGAGTGCCATGCCCGAAGGTTATGTACAGGAACGCACTATATCTTTCAAA
GATGACGGGACCTACAAGACGCGTGCTGAAGTCAAGTTTGAAGGTGATACCCTTGTTAATCGTATCGAGT
TAAAGGGTATTGATTTTAAAGAAGATGGAAACATTCTTGGACACAAACTCGAGTACAACTTTAACTCACA
CAATGTATACATCACGGCAGACAAACAAAAGAATGGAATCAAAGCTAACTTCAAAATTCGCCACAACGTT
GAAGATGGTTCCGTTCAACTAGCAGACCATTATCAACAAAATACTCCAATTGGCGATGGCCCTGTCCTTT
TACCAGACAACCATTACCTGTCGACACAATCTGTCCTTTCGAAAGATCCCAACGAAAAGCGTGACCACAT
GGTCCTTCTTGAGTTTGTAACTGCTGCTGGGATTACACATGGCATGGATGAGCTCTACAAAGGCGGCTCC
GGCGGCCGCTCCGAGGGCCGCGGCAGCCTGCTGACATGCGGCGACGTGGAAGAGAACCCGGGCCCTGGCA
GCACAATGGTGAGCAAGGGCGAGGAGGTCATCAAAGAATTCATGCGCTTCAAGGTGCGCATGGAGGGCTC
CATGAACGGCCACGAGTTCGAGATCGAGGGCGAGGGCGAGGGCCGCCCCTACGAGGGCACCCAGACCGCC
AAGCTGAAGGTGACCAAGGGCGGCCCCCTGCCCTTCGCCTGGGACATCCTGTCCCCCCAGTTCATGTACG
GCTCCAAGGCGTACGTGAAGCACCCCGCCGACATCCCCGATTACAAGAAGCTGTCCTTCCCCGAGGGCTT
CAAGTGGGAGCGCGTGATGAACTTCGAGGACGGCGGTCTGGTGACCGTGACCCAGGACTCCTCCCTGCAG
GACGGCACGCTGATCTACAAGGTGAAGATGCGCGGCACCAACTTCCCCCCCGACGGCCCCGTAATGCAGA
AGAAGACCATGGGCTGGGAGGCCTCCACCGAGCGCCTGTACCCCCGCGACGGCGTGCTGAAGGGCGAGAT
CCACCAGGCCCTGAAGCTGAAGGACGGCGGCCACTACCTGGTGGAGTTCAAGACCATCTACATGGCCAAG
AAGCCCGTGCAACTGCCCGGCTACTACTACGTGGACACCAAGCTGGACATCACCTCCCACAACGAGGACT
ACACCATCGTGGAACAGTACGAGCGCTCCGAGGGCCGCCACCACCTGTTCCTGGGGCATGGCACCGGCAG
CACCGGCAGCGGCAGCTCCGGCACCGCCTCCTCCGAGGACAACAACATGGCCGTCATCAAAGAGTTCATG
CGCTTCAAGGTGCGCATGGAGGGCTCCATGAACGGCCACGAGTTCGAGATCGAGGGCGAGGGCGAGGGCC
GCCCCTACGAGGGCACCCAGACCGCCAAGCTGAAGGTGACCAAGGGCGGCCCCCTGCCCTTCGCCTGGGA
CATCCTGTCCCCCCAGTTCATGTACGGCTCCAAGGCGTACGTGAAGCACCCCGCCGACATCCCCGATTAC
AAGAAGCTGTCCTTCCCCGAGGGCTTCAAGTGGGAGCGCGTGATGAACTTCGAGGACGGCGGTCTGGTGA
CCGTGACCCAGGACTCCTCCCTGCAGGACGGCACGCTGATCTACAAGGTGAAGATGCGCGGCACCAACTT
CCCCCCCGACGGCCCCGTAATGCAGAAGAAGACCATGGGCTGGGAGGCCTCCACCGAGCGCCTGTACCCC
CGCGACGGCGTGCTGAAGGGCGAGATCCACCAGGCCCTGAAGCTGAAGGACGGCGGCCACTACCTGGTGG
AGTTCAAGACCATCTACATGGCCAAGAAGCCCGTGCAACTGCCCGGCTACTACTACGTGGACACCAAGCT
GGACATCACCTCCCACAACGAGGACTACACCATCGTGGAACAGTACGAGCGCTCCGAGGGCCGCCACCAC
CTGTTCCTGTACGGCATGGACGAGCTGTACAAGTAAGGCGCGCCAACCTCTGGATTACAAAATTTGTGAA
AGATTGACTGGTATTCTTAACTATGTTGCTCCTTTTACGCTATGTGGATACGCTGCTTTAATGCCTTTGT
ATCATGCTATTGCTTCCCGTATGGCTTTCATTTTCTCCTCCTTGTATAAATCCTGGTTGCTGTCTCTTTA
TGAGGAGTTGTGGCCCGTTGTCAGGCAACGTGGCGTGGTGTGCACTGTGTTTGCTGACGCAACCCCCACT
GGTTGGGGCATTGCCACCACCTGTCAGCTCCTTTCCGGGACTTTCGCTTTCCCCCTCCCTATTGCCACGG
CGGAACTCATCGCCGCCTGCCTTGCCCGCTGCTGGACAGGGGCTCGGCTGTTGGGCACTGACAATTCCGT
GGTGTTGTCGGGGAAATCATCGTCCTTTCCTTGGCTGCTCGCCTGTGTTGCCACCTGGATTCTGCGCGGG
ACGTCCTTCTGCTACGTCCCTTCGGCCCTCAATCCAGCGGACCTTCCTTCCCGCGGCCTGCTGCCGGCTC
TGCGGCCTCTTCCGCGTCTTCGCCTTCGCCCTCAGACGAGTCGGATCTCCCTTTGGGCCGCCTCCCCGCA
GGATCCACTAGAGCGGCCGCCTAGAGCTCGCTATCAGCCTCGACTGTGCCTTCTAGTTGCCAGCCATCTG
TTGTTTGCCCCTCCCCCGTGCCTTCCTTGACCCTGGAAGGTGCCACTCCCACTGTCCTTTCCTAATAAAA
TGAGGAAATTGCATCGCATTGTCTGAGTAGGTGTCATTCTATTCTGGGGGGTGGGGTGGGGCAGGACAGC
AAGGGGGAGGATTGGGAAGACAATAGCAGGCATGCTGGGGATGCGGTGGGCTCTATGGCTTCTGAGGCGG
AAAGAACCAGCTGGGGCTCGACTAGAGCTTGCGGAACCCTTAAGCTTGTCATTCGAATTTAGACACCCAC
ATGGTGGCTCATGACCATCTATCTATAAATGGATCTGATTTTCATGTCTGGCAGTGTACAGAAGCTAACT
GAAGAAAGGTGGAAGACCCACAAGAGTTCAAGGTACCCAATTCGCCCTATAGTGAGTCGTATTACAATTC
ACTGGCCGTCGTTTTACAACGTCGTGACTGGGAAAACCCTGGCGTTACCCAACTTAATCGCCTTGCAGCA
CATCCCCCTTTCGCCAGCTGGCGTAATAGCGAAGAGGCCCGCACCGATCGCCCTTCCCAACAGTTGCGCA
GCCTGAATGGCGAATGGCAAATTGTAAGCGTTAATATTTTGTTAAAATTCGCGTTAAATTTTTGTTAAAT
CAGCTCATTTTTTAACCAATAGGCCGAAATCGGCAAAATCCCTTATAAATCAAAAGAATAGACCGAGATA
GGGT
[37 nt withheld, positions 8965-9001]
AAAGAACGTGGACTCCAACGTCAAAGG
[49 nt withheld, positions 9029-9077]
T
[91 nt withheld, positions 9079-9169]
G
[124 nt withheld, positions 9171-9294]
CAG
Features (pLannotate 1.2.2; 28 found; start..end, strand, type, name):
     24..128     +  promoter       AmpR promoter: bla
    129..989     +  CDS            AmpR: β-lactamase; bla; confers resistance to ampicillin, carbenicillin, and related antibiotics
   1160..1748    +  rep_origin     ori: high-copy-number ColE1/pMB1/pBR322/pUC origin of replication
   1931..2023    +  CDS            lacI (fragment): lac repressor; lacI; The lac repressor binds to the lac operator to inhibit transcription in E. coli. This inhibition can be relieved by adding lactose or isopropyl-β-D-thiogalactopyranoside (IPTG).
   2036..2057    +  protein_bind   CAP binding site: CAP binding activates transcription in the presence of cAMP. E. coli catabolite activator protein
   2072..2102    +  promoter       lac promoter: promoter for the E. coli lac operon
   2110..2126    +  protein_bind   lac operator: The lac repressor binds to the lac operator to inhibit transcription in E. coli. This inhibition can be relieved by adding lactose or isopropyl-β-D-thiogalactopyranoside (IPTG). lac repressor encoded by lacI
   2406..2785    +  enhancer       CMV enhancer: human cytomegalovirus immediate early enhancer
   2787..3064    +  promoter       chicken β-actin promoter: No description available
   3065..4081    +  intron         chimeric intron: chimera between introns from chicken β-actin and rabbit β-globin
   4141..4174    +  protein_bind   loxP: Cre-mediated recombination occurs in the 8-bp core sequence (GCATACAT). Cre recombinase
   4177..4202    +  misc_feature   MCS (fragment): pBluescript multiple cloning site
   4202..4284    +  CDS            large T antigen (fragment): large T antigen from SV40 (simian virus 40)
   4307..4428    +  polyA_signal   SV40 poly(A) signal: SV40 polyadenylation signal
   4435..4517    +  CDS            large T antigen (fragment): large T antigen from SV40 (simian virus 40)
   4540..4661    +  polyA_signal   SV40 poly(A) signal: SV40 polyadenylation signal
   4668..4750    +  CDS            large T antigen (fragment): large T antigen from SV40 (simian virus 40)
   4773..4894    +  polyA_signal   SV40 poly(A) signal: SV40 polyadenylation signal
   4917..4950    +  protein_bind   loxP: Cre-mediated recombination occurs in the 8-bp core sequence (GCATACAT). Cre recombinase
   4972..5349    +  CDS            H2BC3: H2B1B_HUMAN - Also known as H2BFF, HIST1H2BB Experimental evidence at protein level: Swiss-Prot protein existence level 1. Core component of nucleosome. Nucleosomes wrap and compact DNA into chromatin, limiting DNA accessibility to the cellular machineries which require DNA as a template. Histones thereby play a central role in transcription regulation, DNA repair, DNA replication and chromosomal stability. DNA accessibility is regulated via a complex set of post-translational modifications of histones, also called histone code, and nucleosome remodeling. From Homo sapiens (Human).
   5368..6081    +  CDS            Superfolder GFP: Superfolder GFP is a basic (constitutively fluorescent) green fluorescent protein published in 2005, derived from Aequorea victoria. It is reported to be a very rapidly-maturing weak dimer.
   6166..7593    +  CDS            tdTomato: tdTomato is a basic (constitutively fluorescent) orange fluorescent protein published in 2004, derived from Discosoma sp.. It is reported to be a somewhat slowly-maturing tandem dimer with low acid sensitivity.
   7604..8189    +  misc_feature   WPRE: woodchuck hepatitis virus posttranscriptional regulatory element
   8234..8458    +  polyA_signal   bGH poly(A) signal: bovine growth hormone polyadenylation signal
   8462..8483    +  promoter       SV40 promoter (fragment): SV40 enhancer and early promoter
   8656..8674    -  promoter       T7 promoter: promoter for bacteriophage T7 RNA polymerase
   8677..8834    +  CDS            lacZα (fragment): LacZα fragment of β-galactosidase; lacZ fragment
   8866..9294    -  rep_origin     f1 ori (sequence partly withheld): f1 bacteriophage origin of replication; arrow indicates direction of (+) strand synthesis
