[The description below was written by a language model from this plasmid's Addgene catalogue record and pLannotate feature annotations shown in this document.]
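Description:
CAG-loxP-3xpA-H2BsfGFP-tdTomato - T2A GST XE is a 9.3 kb mammalian expression plasmid built on a custom backbone that retains pBluescript-type cloning-vector remnants (lac promoter/operator, lacZα fragment, T7 promoter, f1 origin). It is propagated in E. coli as a high-copy plasmid through a ColE1/pUC-type origin and selected with ampicillin via the bla gene. No mammalian selection marker is annotated.

The payload is a Cre-dependent, two-colour fluorescent reporter. Expression is driven by the CAG promoter, made up of the CMV immediate-early enhancer, the chicken β-actin promoter and the chimeric β-actin/β-globin intron. Directly downstream sits a stop cassette of three tandem SV40 polyadenylation signals flanked by two loxP sites in the same orientation. This cassette terminates transcripts before they reach the coding region. Cre recombinase excises the floxed segment and permits expression.

The reading frame then encodes human histone H2B fused to superfolder GFP, followed by tdTomato. According to the catalogue entry, the two are joined by a T2A self-cleaving peptide with a GST linker. The feature table does not annotate this element, but an unannotated gap between the sfGFP and tdTomato coding sequences is consistent with it. A single transcript should therefore yield chromatin-bound nuclear green fluorescence and a separate tdTomato with no annotated targeting sequence. A WPRE and a bGH polyadenylation signal follow to enhance transcript processing and expression.

The name and stated purpose suggest the plasmid is one variant for evaluating 2A-linked co-expression of the two reporters, but the record gives no further application. The meaning of the "XE" suffix is not explained.
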