Addgene plasmid #113840: CAG-loxP-3xpA-H2BsfGFP-tdTomato - T2A GST XE
Purpose: Histone H2B-superfolder GFP and tdTomato linked by T2A (GST linker)
Depositing lab: Mario Capecchi. Depositing organization: University of Utah.
Backbone
  Vector backbone: Custom
  Vector type: Mammalian Expression
Growth in bacteria
  Bacterial resistance: Ampicillin, 100 μg/mL
  Growth temperature: 30°C
  Growth strain: DH10B
  Copy number: High Copy
Gene/Insert
  Gene/Insert name: H2B-sfGFP-T2A-tdTomato
Terms and licenses: Academic/Nonprofit Terms; Industry Terms: Not Available to Industry
How to cite: CAG-loxP-3xpA-H2BsfGFP-tdTomato - T2A GST XE was a gift from Mario Capecchi (Addgene plasmid # 113840 ; http://n2t.net/addgene:113840 ; RRID:Addgene_113840)
